>Addgene plasmid #52582 | pVITRO-HPV39 L1L2 | depositor full sequence | sequence record 81715 | pVITRO-HPV39 L1L2 sequence 9232 bps
CCTGCAGGGCCTGAAATAACCTCTGAAAGAGGAACTTGGTTAGGTACCTTCTGAGGCGGAAAGAACCAGC
TGTGGAATGTGTGTCAGTTAGGGTGTGGAAAGTCCCCAGGCTCCCCAGCAGGCAGAAGTATGCAAAGCAT
GCATCTCAATTAGTCAGCAACCAGGTGTGGAAAGTCCCCAGGCTCCCCAGCAGGCAGAAGTATGCAAAGC
ATGCATCTCAATTAGTCAGCAACCATAGTCCCACTAGTGGAGCCGAGAGTAATTCATACAAAAGGAGGGA
TCGCCTTCGCAAGGGGAGAGCCCAGGGACCGTCCCTAAATTCTCACAGACCCAAATCCCTGTAGCCGCCC
CACGACAGCGCGAGGAGCATGCGCTCAGGGCTGAGCGCGGGGAGAGCAGAGCACACAAGCTCATAGACCC
TGGTCGTGGGGGGGAGGACCGGGGAGCTGGCGCGGGGCAAACTGGGAAAGCGGTGTCGTGTGCTGGCTCC
GCCCTCTTCCCGAGGGTGGGGGAGAACGGTATATAAGTGCGGCAGTCGCCTTGGACGTTCTTTTTCGCAA
CGGGTTTGCCGTCAGAACGCAGGTGAGGGGCGGGTGTGGCTTCCGCGGGCCGCCGAGCTGGAGGTCCTGC
TCCGAGCGGGCCGGGCCCCGCTGTCGTCGGCGGGGATTAGCTGCGAGCATTCCCGCTTCGAGTTGCGGGC
GGCGCGGGAGGCAGAGTGCGAGGCCTAGCGGCAACCCCGTAGCCTCGCCTCGTGTCCGGCTTGAGGCCTA
GCGTGGTGTCCGCGCCGCCGCCGCGTGCTACTCCGGCCGCACTCTGGTCTTTTTTTTTTTTGTTGTTGTT
GCCCTGCTGCCTTCGATTGCCGTTCAGCAATAGGGGCTAACAAAGGGAGGGTGCGGGGCTTGCTCGCCCG
GAGCCCGGAGAGGTCATGGTTGGGGAGGAATGGAGGGACAGGAGTGGCGGCTGGGGCCCGCCCGCCTTCG
GAGCACATGTCCGACGCCACCTGGATGGGGCGAGGCCTGGGGTTTTTCCCGAAGCAACCAGGCTGGGGTT
AGCGTGCCGAGGCCATGTGGCCCCAGCACCCGGCACGATCTGGCTTGGCGGCGCCGCGTTGCCCTGCCTC
CCTAACTAGGGTGAGGCCATCCCGTCCGGCACCAGTTGCGTGCGTGGAAAGATGGCCGCTCCCGGGCCCT
GTTGCAAGGAGCTCAAAATGGAGGACGCGGCAGCCCGGTGGAGCGGGCGGGTGAGTCACCCACACAAAGG
AAGAGGGCCTGGTCCCTCACCGGCTGCTGCTTCCTGTGACCCCGTGGTCCTATCGGCCGCAATAGTCACC
TCGGGCTTTTGAGCACGGCTAGTCGCGGCGGGGGGAGGGGATGTAATGGCGTTGGAGTTTGTTCACATTT
GGTGGGTGGAGACTAGTCAGGCCAGCCTGGCGCTGGAAGTCATTTTTGGAATTTGTCCCCTTGAGTTTTG
AGCGGAGCTAATTCTCGGGCTTCTTAGCGGTTCAAAGGTATCTTTTAAACCCTTTTTTAGGTGTTGTGAA
AACCACCGCTAATTCAAAGCAACCGGTGATATCAAAGATCCGCCACCATGGCAATGTGGAGAAGCAGCGA
CAGCATGGTGTACCTGCCCCCTCCCAGCGTGGCCAAGGTGGTCAACACCGACGACTACGTGACCCGGACC
GGCATCTACTACTACGCCGGCAGCTCTCGGCTGCTGACCGTGGGCCACCCCTACTTCAAAGTGGGCATGA
ACGGCGGCAGAAAGCAGGACATCCCCAAGGTGTCCGCCTACCAGTACCGGGTGTTCAGAGTGACCCTGCC
CGACCCCAACAAGTTCAGCATCCCCGACGCCAGCCTGTACAACCCCGAGACACAGCGGCTGGTCTGGGCC
TGCGTGGGCGTGGAAGTGGGCAGAGGCCAGCCCCTGGGCGTGGGCATCAGCGGCCACCCCCTGTACAACA
GACAGGACGACACCGAGAACAGCCCCTTCAGCAGCACCACCAACAAGGACAGCCGGGACAACGTGTCCGT
GGACTACAAGCAGACCCAGCTGTGCATCATCGGCTGCGTGCCTGCCATTGGCGAGCACTGGGGCAAGGGC
AAGGCCTGCAAGCCCAACAATGTGTCCACCGGCGACTGCCCCCCTCTGGAACTGGTCAACACACCCATCG
AGGACGGCGACATGATCGACACCGGCTACGGCGCCATGGACTTCGGCGCCCTGCAGGAAACCAAGAGCGA
GGTCCCCCTGGACATCTGCCAGAGCATCTGCAAGTACCCCGACTACCTGCAGATGAGCGCCGACGTGTAC
GGCGACTCCATGTTCTTTTGCCTGCGGCGGGAGCAGCTGTTCGCCCGGCACTTCTGGAACAGAGGCGGCA
TGGTCGGCGACGCTATCCCTGCCCAGCTGTATATCAAGGGCACCGACATCAGAGCCAACCCCGGCAGCTC
CGTGTACTGCCCCAGCCCCAGCGGCTCCATGGTCACCAGCGACAGCCAGCTGTTCAACAAGCCCTACTGG
CTGCACAAGGCCCAGGGCCACAACAACGGCATCTGCTGGCACAACCAGCTGTTTCTGACCGTGGTGGACA
CCACCAGAAGCACCAACTTCACCCTGAGCACCAGCATCGAGAGCAGCATCCCCAGCACCTACGACCCCTC
CAAGTTCAAAGAGTACACCCGGCACGTCGAGGAATACGACCTGCAGTTCATCTTCCAGCTGTGTACCGTG
ACCCTGACCACCGACGTGATGAGCTACATCCACACCATGAACAGCAGCATCCTGGACAACTGGAACTTCG
CCGTGGCCCCTCCCCCTAGCGCCAGCCTGGTGGATACCTACAGATACCTGCAGAGCGCCGCCATCACCTG
CCAGAAGGACGCCCCTGCCCCCGAGAAGAAGGACCCCTACGACGGCCTGAAGTTCTGGAACGTGGACCTG
CGGGAGAAGTTCAGCCTGGAACTCGACCAGTTTCCCCTGGGCCGGAAGTTCCTGCTGCAAGCCAGAGTCA
GACGGAGGCCCACCATCGGCCCCAGAAAGCGGCCTGCCGCTAGCACCTCTAGCAGCTCCGCCACCAAGCA
CAAGCGGAAGCGGGTGTCCAAGTGATAGTCTAGCTGGCCAGACATGATAAGATACATTGATGAGTTTGGA
CAAACCACAACTAGAATGCAGTGAAAAAAATGCTTTATTTGTGAAATTTGTGATGCTATTGCTTTATTTG
TAACCATTATAAGCTGCAATAAACAAGTTAACAACAACAATTGCATTCATTTTATGTTTCAGGTTCAGGG
GGAGGTGTGGGAGGTTTTTTAAAGCAAGTAAAACCTCTACAAATGTGGTATGGAAATGTTAATTAACTAG
CCATGACCAAAATCCCTTAACGTGAGTTTTCGTTCCACTGAGCGTCAGACCCCGTAGAAAAGATCAAAGG
ATCTTCTTGAGATCCTTTTTTTCTGCGCGTAATCTGCTGCTTGCAAACAAAAAAACCACCGCTACCAGCG
GTGGTTTGTTTGCCGGATCAAGAGCTACCAACTCTTTTTCCGAAGGTAACTGGCTTCAGCAGAGCGCAGA
TACCAAATACTGTTCTTCTAGTGTAGCCGTAGTTAGGCCACCACTTCAAGAACTCTGTAGCACCGCCTAC
ATACCTCGCTCTGCTAATCCTGTTACCAGTGGCTGCTGCCAGTGGCGATAAGTCGTGTCTTACCGGGTTG
GACTCAAGACGATAGTTACCGGATAAGGCGCAGCGGTCGGGCTGAACGGGGGGTTCGTGCACACAGCCCA
GCTTGGAGCGAACGACCTACACCGAACTGAGATACCTACAGCGTGAGCTATGAGAAAGCGCCACGCTTCC
CGAAGGGAGAAAGGCGGACAGGTATCCGGTAAGCGGCAGGGTCGGAACAGGAGAGCGCACGAGGGAGCTT
CCAGGGGGAAACGCCTGGTATCTTTATAGTCCTGTCGGGTTTCGCCACCTCTGACTTGAGCGTCGATTTT
TGTGATGCTCGTCAGGGGGGCGGAGCCTATGGAAAAACGCCAGCAACGCGGCCTTTTTACGGTTCCTGGC
CTTTTGCTGGCCTTTTGCTCACATGTTCTTAATTAACCTGCAGGCGTTACATAACTTACGGTAAATGGCC
CGCCTGGCTGACCGCCCAACGACCCCCGCCCATTGACGTCAATAATGACGTATGTTCCCATAGTAACGCC
AATAGGGACTTTCCATTGACGTCAATGGGTGGAGTATTTACGGTAAACTGCCCACTTGGCAGTACATCAA
GTGTATCATATGCCAAGTACGCCCCCTATTGACGTCAATGACGGTAAATGGCCCGCCTGGCATTATGCCC
AGTACATGACCTTATGGGACTTTCCTACTTGGCAGTACATCTACGTATTAGTCATCGCTATTACCATGAT
GATGCGGTTTTGGCAGTACATCAATGGGCGTGGATAGCGGTTTGACTCACGGGGATTTCCAAGTCTCCAC
CCCATTGACGTCAATGGGAGTTTGTTTTGACTAGTGGAGCCGAGAGTAATTCATACAAAAGGAGGGATCG
CCTTCGCAAGGGGAGAGCCCAGGGACCGTCCCTAAATTCTCACAGACCCAAATCCCTGTAGCCGCCCCAC
GACAGCGCGAGGAGCATGCGCCCAGGGCTGAGCGCGGGTAGATCAGAGCACACAAGCTCACAGTCCCCGG
CGGTGGGGGGAGGGGCGCGCTGAGCGGGGGCCAGGGAGCTGGCGCGGGGCAAACTGGGAAAGTGGTGTCG
TGTGCTGGCTCCGCCCTCTTCCCGAGGGTGGGGGAGAACGGTATATAAGTGCGGTAGTCGCCTTGGACGT
TCTTTTTCGCAACGGGTTTGCCGTCAGAACGCAGGTGAGTGGCGGGTGTGGCTTCCGCGGGCCCCGGAGC
TGGAGCCCTGCTCTGAGCGGGCCGGGCTGATATGCGAGTGTCGTCCGCAGGGTTTAGCTGTGAGCATTCC
CACTTCGAGTGGCGGGCGGTGCGGGGGTGAGAGTGCGAGGCCTAGCGGCAACCCCGTAGCCTCGCCTCGT
GTCCGGCTTGAGGCCTAGCGTGGTGTCCGCCGCCGCGTGCCACTCCGGCCGCACTATGCGTTTTTTGTCC
TTGCTGCCCTCGATTGCCTTCCAGCAGCATGGGCTAACAAAGGGAGGGTGTGGGGCTCACTCTTAAGGAG
CCCATGAAGCTTACGTTGGATAGGAATGGAAGGGCAGGAGGGGCGACTGGGGCCCGCCCGCCTTCGGAGC
ACATGTCCGACGCCACCTGGATGGGGCGAGGCCTGTGGCTTTCCGAAGCAATCGGGCGTGAGTTTAGCCT
ACCTGGGCCATGTGGCCCTAGCACTGGGCACGGTCTGGCCTGGCGGTGCCGCGTTCCCTTGCCTCCCAAC
AAGGGTGAGGCCGTCCCGCCCGGCACCAGTTGCTTGCGCGGAAAGATGGCCGCTCCCGGGGCCCTGTTGC
AAGGAGCTCAAAATGGAGGACGCGGCAGCCCGGTGGAGCGGGCGGGTGAGTCACCCACACAAAGGAAGAG
GGCCTTGCCCCTCGCCGGCCGCTGCTTCCTGTGACCCCGTGGTCTATCGGCCGCATAGTCACCTCGGGCT
TCTCTTGAGCACCGCTCGTCGCGGCGGGGGGAGGGGATCTAATGGCGTTGGAGTTTGTTCACATTTGGTG
GGTGGAGACTAGTCAGGCCAGCCTGGCGCTGGAAGTCATTCTTGGAATTTGCCCCTTTGAGTTTGGAGCG
AGGCTAATTCTCAAGCCTCTTAGCGGTTCAAAGGTATTTTCTAAACCCGTTTCCAGGTGTTGTGAAAGCC
ACCGCTAATTCAAAGCAATCCGGAGTATACGGATCCGCCACCATGGTGTCCCACAGAGCCGCCAGACGGA
AGCGGGCCAGCGCCACCGACCTGTATCGGACCTGTAAGCAGAGCGGCACCTGCCCCCCTGATGTGGTCGA
CAAGGTGGAGGGCACCACACTGGCCGACAAGATCCTGCAGTGGACCAGCCTGGGCATCTTCCTGGGCGGC
CTGGGCATTGGCACCGGCACAGGCACCGGCGGCAGAACCGGCTACATCCCCCTCGGCGGCAGACCCAACA
CCGTGGTGGACGTGTCCCCCGCCAGACCCCCCGTGGTCATCGAGCCCGTGGGCCCCAGCGAGCCCAGCAT
CGTGCAGCTGGTCGAGGACAGCAGCGTGATCACCAGCGGCACCCCCGTGCCCACCTTCACCGGCACCAGC
GGCTTCGAGATTACCTCTAGCTCCACCACCACCCCTGCCGTGCTGGACATCACCCCCAGCAGCGGCAGCG
TGCAGATCACCTCCACCTCCTACACCAACCCCGCCTTCACAGACCCAAGCCTGATCGAGGTGCCCCAGAC
CGGCGAGACAAGCGGCAACATCTTCGTGAGCACCCCCACCTCCGGCACACACGGATACGAGGAAATCCCC
ATGGAAGTGTTCGCCACCCACGGCACCGGGACCGAGCCCATCAGCAGCACCCCTACCCCTGGCATCTCTC
GGGTGGCAGGACCTCGGCTGTACTCTAGGGCTCACCAGCAGGTCCGGGTGTCCAACTTCGACTTCGTGAC
CCACCCCAGCAGCTTCGTGACCTTCGACAACCCTGCCTTCGAGCCTGTGGACACCACCCTGACCTACGAG
GCCGCCGATATCGCCCCCGACCCCGACTTCCTGGACATCGTGCGGCTGCACAGACCCGCCCTGACCAGCC
GGAAGGGCACCGTGCGGTTCTCTCGGCTCGGCAAGAAAGCCACAATGGTCACCAGACGGGGCACCCAGAT
CGGCGCCCAGGTGCACTACTACCACGACATCAGCTCTATCGCCCCTGCCGAGAGCATCGAGCTGCAGCCC
CTGGTGCACGCCGAGCCCAGCGACGCCTCCGACGCCCTGTTCGACATCTACGCCGACGTGGACAACAACA
CCTACCTGGACACCGCCTTCAACAACACCCGGGACAGCGGCACCACCTACAACACCGGCAGCCTCCCCAG
CGTGGCCAGCAGCGCCAGCACCAAGTACGCCAACACCACCATCCCTTTCAGCACCAGCTGGAACATGCCC
GTGAACACCGGCCCTGATATCGCTCTGCCCAGCACCACCCCCCAGCTGCCTCTGGTGCCCAGCGGCCCAA
TCGACACAACCTACGCCATCACCATCCAGGGCAGCAACTACTACCTGCTGCCCCTGCTGTACTTCTTCCT
GAAGAAGCGGAAGAGAATCCCCTACTTCTTCAGCGACGGCTACGTGGCCGTGTGATAGTCTAGGAGCAGG
TTTCCCCAATGACACAAAACGTGCAACTTGAAACTCCGCCTGGTCTTTCCAGGTCTAGAGGGGTAACACT
TTGTACTGCGTTTGGCTCCACGCTCGATCCACTGGCGAGTGTTAGTAACAGCACTGTTGCTTCGTAGCGG
AGCATGACGGCCGTGGGAACTCCTCCTTGGTAACAAGGACCCACGGGGCCAAAAGCCACGCCCACACGGG
CCCGTCATGTGTGCAACCCCAGCACGGCGACTTTACTGCGAAACCCACTTTAAAGTGACATTGAAACTGG
TACCCACACACTGGTGACAGGCTAAGGATGCCCTTCAGGTACCCCGAGGTAACACGCGACACTCGGGATC
TGAGAAGGGGACTGGGGCTTCTATAAAAGCGCTCGGTTTAAAAAGCTTCTATGCCTGAATAGGTGACCGG
AGGTCGGCACCTTTCCTTTGCAATTACTGACCCTATGAATACACTGACTGTTTGACAATTAATCATCGGC
ATAGTATATCGGCATAGTATAATACGACTCACTATAGGAGGGCCACCATGATTGAACAAGATGGATTGCA
CGCAGGTTCTCCGGCCGCTTGGGTGGAGAGGCTATTCGGCTATGACTGGGCACAACAGACAATCGGCTGC
TCTGATGCCGCCGTGTTCCGGCTGTCAGCGCAGGGGCGCCCGGTTCTTTTTGTCAAGACCGACCTGTCCG
GTGCCCTGAATGAACTGCAAGACGAGGCAGCGCGGCTATCGTGGCTGGCCACGACGGGCGTTCCTTGCGC
AGCTGTGCTCGACGTTGTCACTGAAGCGGGAAGGGACTGGCTGCTATTGGGCGAAGTGCCGGGGCAGGAT
CTCCTGTCATCTCACCTTGCTCCTGCCGAGAAAGTATCCATCATGGCTGATGCAATGCGGCGGCTGCATA
CGCTTGATCCGGCTACCTGCCCATTCGACCACCAAGCGAAACATCGCATCGAGCGAGCACGTACTCGGAT
GGAAGCCGGTCTTGTCGATCAGGATGATCTGGACGAAGAGCATCAGGGGCTCGCGCCAGCCGAACTGTTC
GCCAGGCTCAAGGCGAGCATGCCCGACGGCGAGGATCTCGTCGTGACACATGGCGATGCCTGCTTGCCGA
ATATCATGGTGGAAAATGGCCGCTTTTCTGGATTCATCGACTGTGGCCGGCTGGGTGTGGCGGACCGCTA
TCAGGACATAGCGTTGGCTACCCGTGATATTGCTGAAGAGCTTGGCGGCGAATGGGCTGACCGCTTCCTC
GTGCTTTACGGTATCGCCGCTCCCGATTCGCAGCGCATCGCCTTCTATCGCCTTCTTGACGAGTTCTTCT
GAGCGGGACTCTGGGGTTCGAAATGACCGACCAAGCGAATTCGCTAGGATTATCCCTAATACCTGCCACC
CCACTCTTAATCAGTGGTGGAAGAACGGTCTCAGAACTGTTTGTTTCAATTGGCCATTTAAGTTTAGTAG
TAAAAGACTGGTTAATGATAACAATGCATCGTAAAACCTTCAGAAGGAAAGGAGAATGTTTTGTGGACCA
CTTTGGTTTTCTTTTTTGCGTGTGGCAGTTTTAAGTTATTAGTTTTTAAAATCAGTACTTTTTAATGGAA
ACAACTTGACCAAAAATTTGTCACAGAATTTTGAGACCCATTAAAAAAGTTAAATGAGAAACCTGTGTGT
TCCTTTGGTCAACACCGAGACATTTAGGTGAAAGACATCTAATTCTGGTTTTACGAATCTGGAAACTTCT
TGAAAATGTAATTCTTGAGTTAACACTTCTGGGTGGAGAATAGGGTTGTTTTCCCCCCACATAATTGGAA
GGGGAAGGAATATCATTTAAAGCTATGGGAGGGTTGCTTTGATTACAACACTGGAGAGAAATGCAGCATG
TTGCTGATTGCCTGTCACTAAAACAGGCCAAAAACTGAGTCCTTGGGTTGCATAGAAAGCTG
Features (pLannotate 1.2.2; 14 found; start..end, strand, type, name):
     51..242     +  promoter       SV40 promoter (fragment): SV40 enhancer and early promoter
    429..1562    +  promoter       mEF-1α promoter (fragment): strong constitutive promoter for mouse elongation factor EF-1α
   1588..3096    +  CDS            L1 (fragment): VL1_HPV18 - Experimental evidence at protein level: Swiss-Prot protein existence level 1. Forms an icosahedral capsid with a T=7 symmetry and a 50 nm diameter. The capsid is composed of 72 pentamers linked to each other by disulfide bonds and associated with L2 proteins. Binds to heparan sulfate proteoglycans on cell surface of basal layer keratinocytes to provide initial virion attachment. This binding mediates a conformational change in the virus capsid that facilitates efficient infection. The virion enters the host cell via endocytosis. During virus trafficking, L1 protein dissociates from
   3128..3249    -  polyA_signal   SV40 poly(A) signal: SV40 polyadenylation signal
   3272..3343    -  CDS            large T antigen (fragment): large T antigen from SV40 (simian virus 40)
   3437..4025    +  rep_origin     ori: high-copy-number ColE1/pMB1/pBR322/pUC origin of replication
   4105..4408    +  enhancer       CMV enhancer: human cytomegalovirus immediate early enhancer
   4410..4509    +  promoter       CMV promoter (fragment): human cytomegalovirus (CMV) immediate early promoter
   5853..7262    +  CDS            L2: VL2_HPV39 - Protein inferred from homology: Swiss-Prot protein existence level 3. Minor protein of the capsid that localizes along the inner surface of the virion, within the central cavities beneath the L1 pentamers. Plays a role in capsid stabilization through interaction with the major capsid protein L1. Once the virion enters the host cell, L2 escorts the genomic DNA into the nucleus by promoting escape from the endosomal compartments and traffic through the host Golgi network. Mechanistically, the C-terminus of L2 possesses a cell-penetrating peptide that protudes from the host endosome,
   7275..7719    +  misc_feature   FMDV IRES: internal ribosome entry site (IRES) of the foot-and-mouth disease virus
   7752..7770    +  promoter       tac promoter (fragment): strong E. coli promoter; hybrid between the trp and lac UV5 promoters
   7790..7808    +  promoter       T7 promoter: promoter for bacteriophage T7 RNA polymerase
   7818..8612    +  CDS            NeoR/KanR: aminoglycoside phosphotransferase from Tn5; aph(3')-II (or nptII); confers resistance to neomycin, kanamycin, and G418 (Geneticin®)
   8659..9231    +  polyA_signal   EF-1α poly(A) signal: human EF-1α polyadenylation signal
