[The description below was written by a language model from this plasmid's Addgene catalogue record and pLannotate feature annotations shown in this document.]
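Description:
pVITRO-HPV39 L1L2 is a 9,232 bp mammalian expression plasmid built on the InvivoGen pVITRO1-neo-mcs backbone, a dual-cassette vector designed to co-express two genes from a single plasmid. It carries the two capsid genes of human papillomavirus type 39: the major capsid protein L1 (about 1.5 kb) and the minor capsid protein L2 (about 1.4 kb). The catalogue lists the insert species as human, but these are viral open reading frames. The automated annotation labels the L1 frame by homology to HPV18 L1, which simply reflects the closest database match. The plasmid replicates in E. coli at high copy from a ColE1/pUC-type origin and is selected with kanamycin.

In the feature table, L1 lies downstream of an SV40 enhancer fragment and a mouse EF-1α promoter, and is terminated by an SV40 polyadenylation signal. The second cassette begins with a CMV enhancer and a short CMV promoter fragment. Roughly 1.3 kb between this and the L2 start is unannotated, so the record does not identify the core promoter driving L2. L2 is followed by an FMDV IRES and the Tn5 NeoR/KanR gene, ending in an EF-1α polyadenylation signal. This bicistronic layout links G418 resistance in mammalian cells to transcription of the L2 cassette. Small bacterial promoter elements (annotated as tac fragment and T7) just upstream of the resistance gene allow the same marker to confer kanamycin resistance in bacteria.

L1 assembles into pentamers that form the icosahedral shell and L2 associates with its inner surface, so co-expressing them yields HPV39 capsids. The associated publication, on inhibitors and L2 antibodies affecting infectivity of diverse HPV types, suggests use in producing pseudovirions for infectivity and neutralization assays.
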