Addgene plasmid #52582: pVITRO-HPV39 L1L2
Purpose: Expresses HPV39 L1 and L2 in mammalian cells
Depositing lab: Richard Roden. Depositing organization: Johns Hopkins University and School of Medicine. Publication: Impact of inhibitors and L2 antibodies upon the infectivity of diverse alpha and beta human papillomavirus types. Kwak K, Jiang R, Wang JW, Jagu S, Kirnbauer R, Roden RB. PLoS One. 2014 May 9;9(5):e97232. doi: 10.1371/journal.pone.0097232. eCollection 2014. PubMed 24816794.
Backbone
  Vector backbone: pVITRO1-neo-mcs
  Backbone manufacturer: InvivoGen
  Backbone size w/o insert (bp): 6295
  Total vector size (bp): 9232
  Vector type: Mammalian Expression
  Selectable markers: Neomycin (select with G418)
Growth in bacteria
  Bacterial resistance: Kanamycin, 50 μg/mL
  Growth temperature: 37°C
  Growth strain: DH5alpha
  Copy number: High Copy
Gene/Insert 1
  Gene/Insert name: HPV39 L1
  Species: H. sapiens (human)
  Insert size (bp): 1521
  Cloning method: Restriction Enzyme; 5′ cloning site BglII (destroyed during cloning); 3′ cloning site NheI (destroyed during cloning)
  Sequencing primers: 5′ AAACCACCGCTAATTCAAAGC; 3′ GTGGTTTGTCCAAACTCATCAA
Gene/Insert 2
  Gene/Insert name: HPV39 L2
  Species: H. sapiens (human)
  Insert size (bp): 1416
  Cloning method: Restriction Enzyme; 5′ cloning site BamHI (not destroyed); 3′ cloning site AvrII (destroyed during cloning)
  Sequencing primers: 5′ GCCTCTTAGCGGTTCAAAGG; 3′ CAAAGGTATTTTCTAAACCCGTTTC
Terms and licenses: Academic/Nonprofit Terms; Industry Terms: Not Available to Industry
How to cite: pVITRO-HPV39 L1L2 was a gift from Richard Roden (Addgene plasmid # 52582 ; http://n2t.net/addgene:52582 ; RRID:Addgene_52582)
