>Addgene plasmid #52582 | pVITRO-HPV39 L1L2 | addgene partial sequence | sequence record 84510 | mEF1-Fwd 5'-TTTTGAGCGGAGCTAATTCTCGGG-3'
AACCCTTTTTTAGGTGTTGTGAAAACCACCGCTAATTCAAAGCAACCGGTGATATCAAAGATCCGCCACC
ATGGCAATGTGGAGAAGCAGCGACAGCATGGTGTACCTGCCCCCTCCCAGCGTGGCCAAGGTGGTCAACA
CCGACGACTACGTGACCCGGACCGGCATCTACTACTACGCCGGCAGCTCTCGGCTGCTGACCGTGGGCCA
CCCCTACTTCAAAGTGGGCATGAACGGCGGCAGAAAGCAGGACATCCCCAAGGTGTCCGCCTACCAGTAC
CGGGTGTTCAGAGTGACCCTGCCCGACCCCAACAAGTTCAGCATCCCCGACGCCAGCCTGTACAACCCCG
AGACACAGCGGCTGGTCTGGGCCTGCGTGGGCGTGGAAGTGGGCAGAGGCCAGCCCCTGGGCGTGGGCAT
CAGCGGCCACCCCCTGTACAACAGACAGGACGACACCGAGAACAGCCCCTTCAGCAGCACCACCAACAAG
GACAGCCGGGACAACGTGTCCGTGGACTACAAGCAGACCCAGCTGTGCATCATCGGCTGCGTGCCTGCCA
TTGGCGAGCACTGGGGCAAGGGCAAGGCCTGCAAGCCCAACAATGTGTCCACCGGCGACTGCCCCCCTCT
GGAACTGGTCAACACACCCATCGAGGACGGCGACATGATCGACACCGGCTACGGCGCCATGGACTTCGGC
GCCCTGCAGGAAACCAAGAGCGAGGTCCCCCTGGACATCTGCCAGAGCATCTGCAAGTACCCCGACTACC
TGCAGATGAGCGCCGACGTGTACGGCGACTCCATGTTCTTTTGCCTGCGGCGGGAGCAGCTGTTCGCC
