>Addgene plasmid #52582 | pVITRO-HPV39 L1L2 | addgene partial sequence | sequence record 84555 | FMDV-IRES-R 5'-CTCCGCTACGAAGCAACAGT-3'
GAGCGTGGAGCCAAACGCAGTACAAAGTGTTACCCCTCTAGACCTGGAAAGACCAGGCGGAGTTTCAAGT
TGCACGTTTTGTGTCATTGGGGAAACCTGCTCCTAGACTATCACACGGCCACGTAGCCGTCGCTGAAGAA
GTAGGGGATTCTCTTCCGCTTCTTCAGGAAGAAGTACAGCAGGGGCAGCAGGTAGTAGTTGCTGCCCTGG
ATGGTGATGGCGTAGGTTGTGTCGATTGGGCCGCTGGGCACCAGAGGCAGCTGGGGGGTGGTGCTGGGCA
GAGCGATATCAGGGCCGGTGTTCACGGGCATGTTCCAGCTGGTGCTGAAAGGGATGGTGGTGTTGGCGTA
CTTGGTGCTGGCGCTGCTGGCCACGCTGGGGAGGCTGCCGGTGTTGTAGGTGGTGCCGCTGTCCCGGGTG
TTGTTGAAGGCGGTGTCCAGGTAGGTGTTGTTGTCCACGTCGGCGTAGATGTCGAACAGGGCGTCGGAGG
CGTCGCTGGGCTCGGCGTGCACCAGGGGCTGCAGCTCGATGCTCTCGGCAGGGGCGATAGAGCTGATGTC
GTGGTAGTAGTGCACCTGGGCGCCGATCTGGGTGCCCCGTCTGGTGACCATTGTGGCTTTCTTGCCGAGC
CGAGAGAACCGCACGGTGCCCTTCCGGCTGGTCAGGGCGGGTCTGTGCAGCCGCACGATGTCCAGGAAGT
CGGGGTCGGGGGCGATATCGGCGGCCTCGTAGGTCAGGGTGGTGTCCACAGGCTCGAAGGCAGGGTTGTC
GAAGGTCACGAAGCTGCTGGGGTGGGTCACGAAGTC
