>Addgene plasmid #52582 | pVITRO-HPV39 L1L2 | addgene partial sequence | sequence record 84557 | pVITRO-P25F 5'-CAAAGGTATTTTCTAAACCCGTTTC-3'
CAATCCGGAGTATACGGATCCGCCACCATGGTGTCCCACAGAGCCGCCAGACGGAAGCGGGCCAGCGCCA
CCGACCTGTATCGGACCTGTAAGCAGAGCGGCACCTGCCCCCCTGATGTGGTCGACAAGGTGGAGGGCAC
CACACTGGCCGACAAGATCCTGCAGTGGACCAGCCTGGGCATCTTCCTGGGCGGCCTGGGCATTGGCACC
GGCACAGGCACCGGCGGCAGAACCGGCTACATCCCCCTCGGCGGCAGACCCAACACCGTGGTGGACGTGT
CCCCCGCCAGACCCCCCGTGGTCATCGAGCCCGTGGGCCCCAGCGAGCCCAGCATCGTGCAGCTGGTCGA
GGACAGCAGCGTGATCACCAGCGGCACCCCCGTGCCCACCTTCACCGGCACCAGCGGCTTCGAGATTACC
TCTAGCTCCACCACCACCCCTGCCGTGCTGGACATCACCCCCAGCAGCGGCAGCGTGCAGATCACCTCCA
CCTCCTACACCAACCCCGCCTTCACAGACCCAAGCCTGATCGAGGTGCCCCAGACCGGCGAGACAAGCGG
CAACATCTTCGTGAGCACCCCCACCTCCGGCACACACGGATACGAGGAAATCCCCATGGAAGTGTTCGCC
ACCCACGGCACCGGGACCGAGCCCATCAGCAGCACCCCTACCCCTGGCATCTCTCGGGTGGCAGGACCTC
GGCTGTACTCTAGGGCTCACCAGCAGGTCCGGGTGTCCAACTTCGACTTCGTGACCCACCCCAGCAGCTT
CGTGACCTTCGACAACCCTGCCTTCGAGCCTGTGGACACCACCCTGACCTACGAGGCCGCCGATATCGC
